Addgene plasmid #193864: 1BR9-mCherry
Purpose: E. coli expression vector for N-ter GFP11 and C-ter R9 tagged mCherry.
Depositing lab: Markita Landry. Depositing organization: University of California, Berkeley. Publication: Delivered complementation in planta (DCIP) enables measurement of peptide-mediated protein delivery efficiency in plants. Wang JW, Squire HJ, Goh NS, Ni HM, Lien E, Wong C, Gonzalez-Grandio E, Landry MP. Commun Biol. 2023 Aug 12;6(1):840. doi: 10.1038/s42003-023-05191-5. PubMed 37573467.
Backbone
  Vector backbone: 1BR9
  Backbone size w/o insert (bp): 5513
  Total vector size (bp): 6224
  Vector type: Bacterial Expression
Growth in bacteria
  Bacterial resistance: Kanamycin, 50 μg/mL
  Growth temperature: 37°C
  Growth strain: DH5alpha
  Copy number: Low Copy
Gene/Insert
  Gene/Insert name: mCherry
  Species: Discosoma sp.
  Insert size (bp): 705
  Promoter: T7 Promoter
  Tag / fusion protein: 6xHis (N terminal on backbone); GFP11 (N terminal on backbone); R9 (C terminal on backbone)
  Cloning method: Ligation Independent Cloning
  Sequencing primers: 5′ TAATACGACTCACTATAGGG; 3′ GCTAGTTATTGCTCAGCGG
Resource information
  A portion of this plasmid was derived from a plasmid made by: mCherry sequence cloned from Addgene: Plasmid #29722
Terms and licenses: Academic/Nonprofit Terms; Industry Terms: Not Available to Industry
How to cite: 1BR9-mCherry was a gift from Markita Landry (Addgene plasmid # 193864 ; http://n2t.net/addgene:193864 ; RRID:Addgene_193864)
