[The description below was written by a language model from this plasmid's Addgene catalogue record and pLannotate feature annotations shown in this document.]
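Description:
1BR9-mCherry is a bacterial expression plasmid of about 6.2 kb, built on the 1BR9 backbone, for producing a tagged mCherry protein in E. coli. It has the layout of a pET-style vector. A ColE1/pBR322-type origin is accompanied by the bom region and the rop gene, which holds plasmid number down and fits the recorded low copy number. Selection is by kanamycin through an aph(3')-Ia resistance gene. An f1 origin is also present, as are short tetracycline-resistance gene fragments that appear to be non-functional backbone remnants.

Expression is driven by a T7 promoter followed directly by a lac operator and the strong T7 gene 10 ribosome binding site, and it ends at a T7 terminator. The plasmid also carries lacI, so transcription stays repressed until IPTG is added in a host that supplies T7 RNA polymerase. The open reading frame starts with a 6xHis affinity tag and a sequence annotated as a partial TEV protease site, followed by the 705 bp Discosoma-derived mCherry coding sequence, which was inserted by ligation-independent cloning. According to the catalogue, the backbone adds an N-terminal GFP11 tag, the eleventh beta-strand of split GFP, and a C-terminal R9 nona-arginine cell-penetrating peptide. The automated annotation labels neither element, although unannotated gaps flank mCherry where they could lie. The downstream His-tag and SET1 fragment calls sit in typical backbone sequence, and the record does not show whether they are translated.

The associated publication concerns delivered complementation in planta. This suggests the purified protein is used to measure peptide-mediated protein delivery into plant cells, with GFP11 able to restore fluorescence on meeting the complementary GFP fragment and mCherry acting as a red cargo marker.
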