Features (pLannotate 1.2.2; 21 found; start..end, strand, type, name):
      6..24      +  promoter       T7 promoter: promoter for bacteriophage T7 RNA polymerase
     25..49      +  protein_bind   lac operator: The lac repressor binds to the lac operator to inhibit transcription in E. coli. This inhibition can be relieved by adding lactose or isopropyl-β-D-thiogalactopyranoside (IPTG). lac repressor encoded by lacI
     64..86      +  RBS            RBS: efficient ribosome binding site from bacteriophage T7 gene 10 (Olins and Rangwala, 1989)
    105..122     +  CDS            6xHis: 6xHis affinity tag
    123..139     +  CDS            TEV site (fragment): tobacco etch virus (TEV) protease recognition and cleavage site
    246..950     +  CDS            mCherry: mCherry is a basic (constitutively fluorescent) red fluorescent protein published in 2004, derived from Discosoma sp.. It is reported to be a very rapidly-maturing monomer with low acid sensitivity.
   1089..1106    +  CDS            9xHis (fragment): 9xHis affinity tag
   1116..1165    +  CDS            SET1 (fragment): solubility-enhancement tag derived from T7 phage gene 10B
   1173..1220    +  terminator     T7 terminator: transcription terminator for bacteriophage T7 RNA polymerase
   1257..1685    +  rep_origin     f1 ori (sequence partly withheld): f1 bacteriophage origin of replication; arrow indicates direction of (+) strand synthesis
   1739..1796    +  promoter       AmpR promoter (fragment): bla
   1805..2620    -  CDS            KanR: aminoglycoside phosphotransferase; aph(3')-Ia; confers resistance to kanamycin in bacteria or G418 (Geneticin®) in eukaryotes
   2742..3330    +  rep_origin     ori: high-copy-number ColE1/pMB1/pBR322/pUC origin of replication
   3516..3655    -  misc_feature   bom: basis of mobility region from pBR322
   3757..3948    -  CDS            rop: Rop protein, which maintains plasmids at low copy number; rop
   3965..4345    +  CDS            YPB1_ECOLX: Protein predicted: Swiss-Prot protein existence level 4. From Escherichia coli.
   4417..4708    -  CDS            TcR (fragment): tetracycline efflux protein; tet; confers resistance to tetracycline
   4723..4744    -  protein_bind   CAP binding site: CAP binding activates transcription in the presence of cAMP. E. coli catabolite activator protein
   4757..5839    -  CDS            lacI: lac repressor; lacI; The lac repressor binds to the lac operator to inhibit transcription in E. coli. This inhibition can be relieved by adding lactose or isopropyl-β-D-thiogalactopyranoside (IPTG).
   5840..5917    -  promoter       lacI promoter: lacI
   5925..6204    -  CDS            TcR (fragment): tetracycline efflux protein; tet; confers resistance to tetracycline
>Addgene plasmid #193864 | 1BR9-mCherry | addgene full sequence | sequence record 390775 | Addgene NGS Result
GAAATTAATACGACTCACTATAGGGGAATTGTGAGCGGATAACAATTCCCCTCTAGAAATAATTTTGTTT
AACTTTAAGAAGGAGATATACCATGGGTTCTTCTCACCATCACCATCACCATGAAAACCTGTACTTCCAA
TCCAATGCACGCGATCACATGGTCCTGCACGAGTACGTGAACGCCGCCGGGATCACTGGTGGCGGAGGTT
CTGGAGGCGGTGGATCGTACTTCCAATCCAATGCAGTGAGCAAGGGCGAGGAGGATAACATGGCCATCAT
CAAGGAGTTCATGCGCTTCAAGGTGCACATGGAGGGCTCCGTGAACGGCCACGAGTTCGAGATCGAGGGC
GAGGGCGAGGGCCGCCCCTACGAGGGCACCCAGACCGCCAAGCTGAAGGTGACCAAGGGTGGCCCCCTGC
CCTTCGCCTGGGACATCCTGTCCCCTCAGTTCATGTACGGCTCCAAGGCCTACGTGAAGCACCCCGCCGA
CATCCCCGACTACTTGAAGCTGTCCTTCCCCGAGGGCTTCAAGTGGGAGCGCGTGATGAACTTCGAGGAC
GGCGGCGTGGTGACCGTGACCCAGGACTCCTCCCTCCAGGACGGCGAGTTCATCTACAAGGTGAAGCTGC
GCGGCACCAACTTCCCCTCCGACGGCCCCGTAATGCAGAAGAAGACCATGGGCTGGGAGGCCTCCTCCGA
GCGGATGTACCCCGAGGACGGCGCCCTGAAGGGCGAGATCAAGCAGAGGCTGAAGCTGAAGGACGGCGGC
CACTACGACGCTGAGGTCAAGACCACCTACAAGGCCAAGAAGCCCGTGCAGCTGCCCGGCGCCTACAACG
TCAACATCAAGTTGGACATCACCTCCCACAACGAGGACTACACCATCGTGGAACAGTACGAACGCGCCGA
GGGCCGCCACTCCACCGGCGGCATGGACGAGCTGTACAAGGGCATTGGTAGTGGGAGCAACGGCAGCAGC
GGATCCGTGAGCCGCCGTCGCCGTCGCCGTCGCCGTCGCTAATAACATTGGAAGTGGATAACGGATCCGA
ATTCGAGCGCCGTCGACAAGCTTGCGGCCGCACTCGAGCACCACCACCACCACCACTGAGATCCGGCTGC
TAACAAAGCCCGAAAGGAAGCTGAGTTGGCTGCTGCCACCGCTGAGCAATAACTAGCATAACCCCTTGGG
GCCTCTAAACGGGTCTTGAGGGGTTTTTTGCTGAAAGGAGGAACTATATCCGGATTGGCGAATGGG
[124 nt withheld, positions 1257-1380]
C
[91 nt withheld, positions 1382-1472]
A
[49 nt withheld, positions 1474-1522]
CCTTTGACGTTGGAGTCCACGTTCTTT
[37 nt withheld, positions 1550-1586]
ACCCTATCTCGGTCTATTCTTTTGATTTATAAGGGATTTTGCCGATTTCGGCCTATTGGTTAAAAAATGA
GCTGATTTAACAAAAATTTAACGCGAATTTTAACAAACTAGTAACGTTTACAATTTCAGGTGGCACTTTT
CGGGGAAATGTGCGCGGAACCCCTATTTGTTTATTTTTCTAAATACATTCAAATATGTATCCGCTCATGA
ATTAATTCTTAGAAAAACTCATCGAGCATCAAATGAAACTGCAATTTATTCATATCAGGATTATCAATAC
CATATTTTTGAAAAAGCCGTTTCTGTAATGAAGGAGAAAACTCACCGAGGCAGTTCCATAGGATGGCAAG
ATCCTGGTATCGGTCTGCGATTCCGACTCGTCCAACATCAATACAACCTATTAATTTCCCCTCGTCAAAA
ATAAGGTTATCAAGTGAGAAATCACCATGAGTGACGACTGAATCCGGTGAGAATGGCAAAAGTTTATGCA
TTTCTTTCCAGACTTGTTCAACAGGCCAGCCATTACGCTCGTCATCAAAATCACTCGCATCAACCAAACC
GTTATTCATTCGTGATTGCGCCTGAGCGAGACGAAATACGCGATCGCTGTTAAAAGGACAATTACAAACA
GGAATCGAATGCAACCGGCGCAGGAACACTGCCAGCGCATCAACAATGTTTTCACCTGAATCAGGATATT
CTTCTAATACCTGGAATGCTGTTTTCCCGGGGATCGCAGTGGTGAGTAACCATGCATCATCAGGAGTACG
GATAAAATGCTTGATGGTCGGAAGAGGCATAAATTCCGTCAGCCAGTTTAGTCTGACCATCTCATCTGTA
ACATCATTGGCAACGCTACCTTTGCCATGTTTCAGAAACAACTCTGGCGCATCGGGCTTCCCATACAATC
GATAGATTGTCGCACCTGATTGCCCGACATTATCGCGAGCCCATTTATACCCATATAAATCAGCATCCAT
GTTGGAATTTAATCGCGGCCTAGAGCAAGACGTTTCCCGTTGAATATGGCTCATAACACCCCTTGTATTA
CTGTTTATGTAAGCAGACAGTTTTATTGTTCATGACCAAAATCCCTTAACGTGAGTTTTCGTTCCACTGA
GCGTCAGACCCCGTAGAAAAGATCAAAGGATCTTCTTGAGATCCTTTTTTTCTGCGCGTAATCTGCTGCT
TGCAAACAAAAAAACCACCGCTACCAGCGGTGGTTTGTTTGCCGGATCAAGAGCTACCAACTCTTTTTCC
GAAGGTAACTGGCTTCAGCAGAGCGCAGATACCAAATACTGTCCTTCTAGTGTAGCCGTAGTTAGGCCAC
CACTTCAAGAACTCTGTAGCACCGCCTACATACCTCGCTCTGCTAATCCTGTTACCAGTGGCTGCTGCCA
GTGGCGATAAGTCGTGTCTTACCGGGTTGGACTCAAGACGATAGTTACCGGATAAGGCGCAGCGGTCGGG
CTGAACGGGGGGTTCGTGCACACAGCCCAGCTTGGAGCGAACGACCTACACCGAACTGAGATACCTACAG
CGTGAGCTATGAGAAAGCGCCACGCTTCCCGAAGGGAGAAAGGCGGACAGGTATCCGGTAAGCGGCAGGG
TCGGAACAGGAGAGCGCACGAGGGAGCTTCCAGGGGGAAACGCCTGGTATCTTTATAGTCCTGTCGGGTT
TCGCCACCTCTGACTTGAGCGTCGATTTTTGTGATGCTCGTCAGGGGGGCGGAGCCTATGGAAAAACGCC
AGCAACGCGGCCTTTTTACGGTTCCTGGCCTTTTGCTGGCCTTTTGCTCACATGTTCTTTCCTGCGTTAT
CCCCTGATTCTGTGGATAACCGTATTACCGCCTTTGAGTGAGCTGATACCGCTCGCCGCAGCCGAACGAC
CGAGCGCAGCGAGTCAGTGAGCGAGGAAGCGGAAGAGCGCCTGATGCGGTATTTTCTCCTTACGCATCTG
TGCGGTATTTCACACCGCAATGGTGCACTCTCAGTACAATCTGCTCTGATGCCGCATAGTTAAGCCAGTA
TACACTCCGCTATCGCTACGTGACTGGGTCATGGCTGCGCCCCGACACCCGCCAACACCCGCTGACGCGC
CCTGACGGGCTTGTCTGCTCCCGGCATCCGCTTACAGACAAGCTGTGACCGTCTCCGGGAGCTGCATGTG
TCAGAGGTTTTCACCGTCATCACCGAAACGCGCGAGGCAGCTGCGGTAAAGCTCATCAGCGTGGTCGTGA
AGCGATTCACAGATGTCTGCCTGTTCATCCGCGTCCAGCTCGTTGAGTTTCTCCAGAAGCGTTAATGTCT
GGCTTCTGATAAAGCGGGCCATGTTAAGGGCGGTTTTTTCCTGTTTGGTCACTGATGCCTCCGTGTAAGG
GGGATTTCTGTTCATGGGGGTAATGATACCGATGAAACGAGAGAGGATGCTCACGATACGGGTTACTGAT
GATGAACATGCCCGGTTACTGGAACGTTGTGAGGGTAAACAACTGGCGGTATGGATGCGGCGGGACCAGA
GAAAAATCACTCAGGGTCAATGCCAGCGCTTCGTTAATACAGATGTAGGTGTTCCACAGGGTAGCCAGCA
GCATCCTGCGATGCAGATCCGGAACATAATGGTGCAGGGCGCTGACTTCCGCGTTTCCAGACTTTACGAA
ACACGGAAACCGAAGACCATTCATGTTGTTGCTCAGGTCGCAGACGTTTTGCAGCAGCAGTCGCTTCACG
TTCGCTCGCGTATCGGTGATTCATTCTGCTAACCAGTAAGGCAACCCCGCCAGCCTAGCCGGGTCCTCAA
CGACAGGAGCACGATCATGCGCACCCGTGGGGCCGCCATGCCGGCGATAATGGCCTGCTTCTCGCCGAAA
CGTTTGGTGGCGGGACCAGTGACGAAGGCTTGAGCGAGGGCGTGCAAGATTCCGAATACCGCAAGCGACA
GGCCGATCATCGTCGCGCTCCAGCGAAAGCGGTCCTCGCCGAAAATGACCCAGAGCGCTGCCGGCACCTG
TCCTACGAGTTGCATGATAAAGAAGACAGTCATAAGTGCGGCGACGATAGTCATGCCCCGCGCCCACCGG
AAGGAGCTGACTGGGTTGAAGGCTCTCAAGGGCATCGGTCGAGATCCCGGTGCCTAATGAGTGAGCTAAC
TTACATTAATTGCGTTGCGCTCACTGCCCGCTTTCCAGTCGGGAAACCTGTCGTGCCAGCTGCATTAATG
AATCGGCCAACGCGCGGGGAGAGGCGGTTTGCGTATTGGGCGCCAGGGTGGTTTTTCTTTTCACCAGTGA
GACGGGCAACAGCTGATTGCCCTTCACCGCCTGGCCCTGAGAGAGTTGCAGCAAGCGGTCCACGCTGGTT
TGCCCCAGCAGGCGAAAATCCTGTTTGATGGTGGTTAACGGCGGGATATAACATGAGCTGTCTTCGGTAT
CGTCGTATCCCACTACCGAGATATCCGCACCAACGCGCAGCCCGGACTCGGTAATGGCGCGCATTGCGCC
CAGCGCCATCTGATCGTTGGCAACCAGCATCGCAGTGGGAACGATACCCTCATTCAGCATTTGCATGGTT
TGTTGAAAACCGGACATGGCACTCCAGTCGCCTTCCCGTTCCGCTATCGGCTGAATTTGATTGCGAGTGA
GATATTTATGCCAGCCAGCCAGACGCAGACGCGCCGAGACAGAACTTAATGGGCCCGCTAACAGCGCGAT
TTGCTGGTGACCCAATGCGACCAGATGCTCCACGCCCAGTCGCGTACCGTCTTCATGGGAGAAAATAATA
CTGTTGATGGGTGTCTGGTCAGAGACATCAAGAAATAACGCCGGAACATTAGTGCAGGCAGCTTCCACAG
CAATGGCATCCTGGTCATCCAGCGGATAGTTAATGATCAGCCCACTGACGCGTTGCGCGAGAAGATTGTG
CACCGCCGCTTTACAGGCTTCGACGCCGCTTCGTTCTACCATCGACACCACCACGCTGGCACCCAGTTGA
TCGGCGCGAGATTTAATCGCCGCGACAATTTGCGACGGCGCGTGCAGGGCCAGACTGGAGGTGGCAACGC
CAATCAGCAACGACTGTTTGCCCGCCAGTTGTTGTGCCACGCGGTTGGGAATGTAATTCAGCTCCGCCAT
CGCCGCTTCCACTTTTTCCCGCGTTTTCGCAGAAACGTGGCTGGCCTGGTTCACCACGCGGGAAACGGTC
TGATAAGAGACACCGGCATACTCTGCGACATCGTATAACGTTACTGGTTTCACATTCACCACCCTGAATT
GACTCTCTTCCGGGCGCTATCATGCCATACCGCGAAAGGTTTTGCGCCATTCGATGGTGTCCGGGATCTC
GACGCTCTCCCTTATGCGACTCCTGCATTAGGAAGCAGCCCAGTAGTAGGTTGAGGCCGTTGAGCACCGC
CGCCGCAAGGAATGGTGCATGCAAGGAGATGGCGCCCAACAGTCCCCCGGCCACGGGGCCTGCCACCATA
CCCACGCCGAAACAAGCGCTCATGAGCCCGAAGTGGCGAGCCCGATCTTCCCCATCGGTGATGTCGGCGA
TATAGGCGCCAGCAACCGCACCTGTGGCGCCGGTGATGCCGGCCACGATGCGTCCGGCGTAGAGGATCGA
GATCTCGATCCCGC
